>Addgene plasmid #226639 | pAM238 | addgene full sequence | sequence record 450677 | Addgene NGS Result
ATAGGCGCCAGCAACCGCACCTGTGGCGCCGGTGATGCCGGCCACGATGCGTCCGGCGTAGAGGATCGAG
ATCTCGATCCCGCGAAATTAATACGACTCACTATAGGGGAATTGTGAGCGGATAACAATTCCCCTCTGAA
TAATTTTGTTTAACTTTAAGAAGGAGATATACCCATATGCAGATTTTCGTCAAGACTTTGACCGGTAAAA
CCATAACATTGGAAGTTGAATCTTCCGATACCATCGACAACGTTAAGTCGAAAATTCAAGACAAGGAAGG
TATCCCTCCAGATCAACAAAGATTGATCTTTGCCGGTAAGCAGCTAGAAGACGGTAGAACGCTGTCTGAT
TACAACATTCAGAAGGAGTCCACCTTACATCTTGTGCTAAGGCTAAGAGGTGGTTAATGATGAGGATCCG
AATTCGAGCTCCGTCGACAAGCTTGCGGCCGCACTCGAGCACCACCACCACCACCACTGAGATCCGGCTG
CTAACAAAGCCCGAAAGGAAGCTGAGTTGGCTGCTGCCACCGCTGAGCAATAACTAGCATAACCCCTTGG
GGCCTCTAAACGGGTCTTGAGGGGTTTTTTGCTGAAAGGAGGAACTATATCCGGATTGGCGAATGGG
[124 nt withheld, positions 628-751]
C
[91 nt withheld, positions 753-843]
A
[49 nt withheld, positions 845-893]
CCTTTGACGTTGGAGTCCACGTTCTTT
[37 nt withheld, positions 921-957]
ACCCTATCTCGGTCTATTCTTTTGATTTATAAGGGATTTTGCCGATTTCGGCCTATTGGTTAAAAAATGA
GCTGATTTAACAAAAATTTAACGCGAATTTTAACAAAATATTAACGCTTACAATTTAGGTGGCACTTTTC
GGGGAAATGTGCGCGGAACCCCTATTTGTTTATTTTTCTAAATACATTCAAATATGTATCCGCTCATGAA
TTAATTCTTAGAAAAACTCATCGAGCATCAAATGAAACTGCAATTTATTCATATCAGGATTATCAATACC
ATATTTTTGAAAAAGCCGTTTCTGTAATGAAGGAGAAAACTCACCGAGGCAGTTCCATAGGATGGCAAGA
TCCTGGTATCGGTCTGCGATTCCGACTCGTCCAACATCAATACAACCTATTAATTTCCCCTCGTCAAAAA
TAAGGTTATCAAGTGAGAAATCACCATGAGTGACGACTGAATCCGGTGAGAATGGCAAAAGTTTATGCAT
TTCTTTCCAGACTTGTTCAACAGGCCAGCCATTACGCTCGTCATCAAAATCACTCGCATCAACCAAACCG
TTATTCATTCGTGATTGCGCCTGAGCGAGACGAAATACGCGATCGCTGTTAAAAGGACAATTACAAACAG
GAATCGAATGCAACCGGCGCAGGAACACTGCCAGCGCATCAACAATATTTTCACCTGAATCAGGATATTC
TTCTAATACCTGGAATGCTGTTTTCCCGGGGATCGCAGTGGTGAGTAACCATGCATCATCAGGAGTACGG
ATAAAATGCTTGATGGTCGGAAGAGGCATAAATTCCGTCAGCCAGTTTAGTCTGACCATCTCATCTGTAA
CATCATTGGCAACGCTACCTTTGCCATGTTTCAGAAACAACTCTGGCGCATCGGGCTTCCCATACAATCG
ATAGATTGTCGCACCTGATTGCCCGACATTATCGCGAGCCCATTTATACCCATATAAATCAGCATCCATG
TTGGAATTTAATCGCGGCCTAGAGCAAGACGTTTCCCGTTGAATATGGCTCATAACACCCCTTGTATTAC
TGTTTATGTAAGCAGACAGTTTTATTGTTCATGACCAAAATCCCTTAACGTGAGTTTTCGTTCCACTGAG
CGTCAGACCCCGTAGAAAAGATCAAAGGATCTTCTTGAGATCCTTTTTTTCTGCGCGTAATCTGCTGCTT
GCAAACAAAAAAACCACCGCTACCAGCGGTGGTTTGTTTGCCGGATCAAGAGCTACCAACTCTTTTTCCG
AAGGTAACTGGCTTCAGCAGAGCGCAGATACCAAATACTGTCCTTCTAGTGTAGCCGTAGTTAGGCCACC
ACTTCAAGAACTCTGTAGCACCGCCTACATACCTCGCTCTGCTAATCCTGTTACCAGTGGCTGCTGCCAG
TGGCGATAAGTCGTGTCTTACCGGGTTGGACTCAAGACGATAGTTACCGGATAAGGCGCAGCGGTCGGGC
TGAACGGGGGGTTCGTGCACACAGCCCAGCTTGGAGCGAACGACCTACACCGAACTGAGATACCTACAGC
GTGAGCTATGAGAAAGCGCCACGCTTCCCGAAGGGAGAAAGGCGGACAGGTATCCGGTAAGCGGCAGGGT
CGGAACAGGAGAGCGCACGAGGGAGCTTCCAGGGGGAAACGCCTGGTATCTTTATAGTCCTGTCGGGTTT
CGCCACCTCTGACTTGAGCGTCGATTTTTGTGATGCTCGTCAGGGGGGCGGAGCCTATGGAAAAACGCCA
GCAACGCGGCCTTTTTACGGTTCCTGGCCTTTTGCTGGCCTTTTGCTCACATGTTCTTTCCTGCGTTATC
CCCTGATTCTGTGGATAACCGTATTACCGCCTTTGAGTGAGCTGATACCGCTCGCCGCAGCCGAACGACC
GAGCGCAGCGAGTCAGTGAGCGAGGAAGCGGAAGAGCGCCTGATGCGGTATTTTCTCCTTACGCATCTGT
GCGGTATTTCACACCGCAATGGTGCACTCTCAGTACAATCTGCTCTGATGCCGCATAGTTAAGCCAGTAT
ACACTCCGCTATCGCTACGTGACTGGGTCATGGCTGCGCCCCGACACCCGCCAACACCCGCTGACGCGCC
CTGACGGGCTTGTCTGCTCCCGGCATCCGCTTACAGACAAGCTGTGACCGTCTCCGGGAGCTGCATGTGT
CAGAGGTTTTCACCGTCATCACCGAAACGCGCGAGGCAGCTGCGGTAAAGCTCATCAGCGTGGTCGTGAA
GCGATTCACAGATGTCTGCCTGTTCATCCGCGTCCAGCTCGTTGAGTTTCTCCAGAAGCGTTAATGTCTG
GCTTCTGATAAAGCGGGCCATGTTAAGGGCGGTTTTTTCCTGTTTGGTCACTGATGCCTCCGTGTAAGGG
GGATTTCTGTTCATGGGGGTAATGATACCGATGAAACGAGAGAGGATGCTCACGATACGGGTTACTGATG
ATGAACATGCCCGGTTACTGGAACGTTGTGAGGGTAAACAACTGGCGGTATGGATGCGGCGGGACCAGAG
AAAAATCACTCAGGGTCAATGCCAGCGCTTCGTTAATACAGATGTAGGTGTTCCACAGGGTAGCCAGCAG
CATCCTGCGATGCAGATCCGGAACATAATGGTGCAGGGCGCTGACTTCCGCGTTTCCAGACTTTACGAAA
CACGGAAACCGAAGACCATTCATGTTGTTGCTCAGGTCGCAGACGTTTTGCAGCAGCAGTCGCTTCACGT
TCGCTCGCGTATCGGTGATTCATTCTGCTAACCAGTAAGGCAACCCCGCCAGCCTAGCCGGGTCCTCAAC
GACAGGAGCACGATCATGCGCACCCGTGGGGCCGCCATGCCGGCGATAATGGCCTGCTTCTCGCCGAAAC
GTTTGGTGGCGGGACCAGTGACGAAGGCTTGAGCGAGGGCGTGCAAGATTCCGAATACCGCAAGCGACAG
GCCGATCATCGTCGCGCTCCAGCGAAAGCGGTCCTCGCCGAAAATGACCCAGAGCGCTGCCGGCACCTGT
CCTACGAGTTGCATGATAAAGAAGACAGTCATAAGTGCGGCGACGATAGTCATGCCCCGCGCCCACCGGA
AGGAGCTGACTGGGTTGAAGGCTCTCAAGGGCATCGGTCGAGATCCCGGTGCCTAATGAGTGAGCTAACT
TACATTAATTGCGTTGCGCTCACTGCCCGCTTTCCAGTCGGGAAACCTGTCGTGCCAGCTGCATTAATGA
ATCGGCCAACGCGCGGGGAGAGGCGGTTTGCGTATTGGGCGCCAGGGTGGTTTTTCTTTTCACCAGTGAG
ACGGGCAACAGCTGATTGCCCTTCACCGCCTGGCCCTGAGAGAGTTGCAGCAAGCGGTCCACGCTGGTTT
GCCCCAGCAGGCGAAAATCCTGTTTGATGGTGGTTAACGGCGGGATATAACATGAGCTGTCTTCGGTATC
GTCGTATCCCACTACCGAGATATCCGCACCAACGCGCAGCCCGGACTCGGTAATGGCGCGCATTGCGCCC
AGCGCCATCTGATCGTTGGCAACCAGCATCGCAGTGGGAACGATGCCCTCATTCAGCATTTGCATGGTTT
GTTGAAAACCGGACATGGCACTCCAGTCGCCTTCCCGTTCCGCTATCGGCTGAATTTGATTGCGAGTGAG
ATATTTATGCCAGCCAGCCAGACGCAGACGCGCCGAGACAGAACTTAATGGGCCCGCTAACAGCGCGATT
TGCTGGTGACCCAATGCGACCAGATGCTCCACGCCCAGTCGCGTACCGTCTTCATGGGAGAAAATAATAC
TGTTGATGGGTGTCTGGTCAGAGACATCAAGAAATAACGCCGGAACATTAGTGCAGGCAGCTTCCACAGC
AATGGCATCCTGGTCATCCAGCGGATAGTTAATGATCAGCCCACTGACGCGTTGCGCGAGAAGATTGTGC
ACCGCCGCTTTACAGGCTTCGACGCCGCTTCGTTCTACCATCGACACCACCACGCTGGCACCCAGTTGAT
CGGCGCGAGATTTAATCGCCGCGACAATTTGCGACGGCGCGTGCAGGGCCAGACTGGAGGTGGCAACGCC
AATCAGCAACGACTGTTTGCCCGCCAGTTGTTGTGCCACGCGGTTGGGAATGTAATTCAGCTCCGCCATC
GCCGCTTCCACTTTTTCCCGCGTTTTCGCAGAAACGTGGCTGGCCTGGTTCACCACGCGGGAAACGGTCT
GATAAGAGACACCGGCATACTCTGCGACATCGTATAACGTTACTGGTTTCACATTCACCACCCTGAATTG
ACTCTCTTCCGGGCGCTATCATGCCATACCGCGAAAGGTTTTGCGCCATTCGATGGTGTCCGGGATCTCG
ACGCTCTCCCTTATGCGACTCCTGCATTAGGAAGCAGCCCAGTAGTAGGTTGAGGCCGTTGAGCACCGCC
GCCGCAAGGAATGGTGCATGCAAGGAGATGGCGCCCAACAGTCCCCCGGCCACGGGGCCTGCCACCATAC
CCACGCCGAAACAAGCGCTCATGAGCCCGAAGTGGCGAGCCCGATCTTCCCCATCGGTGATGTCGGCGAT
Features (pLannotate 1.2.2; 19 found; start..end, strand, type, name):
     89..107     +  promoter       T7 promoter: promoter for bacteriophage T7 RNA polymerase
    108..132     +  protein_bind   lac operator: The lac repressor binds to the lac operator to inhibit transcription in E. coli. This inhibition can be relieved by adding lactose or isopropyl-β-D-thiogalactopyranoside (IPTG). lac repressor encoded by lacI
    145..167     +  RBS            RBS: efficient ribosome binding site from bacteriophage T7 gene 10 (Olins and Rangwala, 1989)
    177..404     +  CDS            ubiquitin: Saccharomyces cerevisiae ubiquitin
    460..477     +  CDS            9xHis (fragment): 9xHis affinity tag
    487..536     +  CDS            SET1 (fragment): solubility-enhancement tag derived from T7 phage gene 10B
    544..591     +  terminator     T7 terminator: transcription terminator for bacteriophage T7 RNA polymerase
    628..1056    +  rep_origin     f1 ori (sequence partly withheld): f1 bacteriophage origin of replication; arrow indicates direction of (+) strand synthesis
   1109..1166    +  promoter       AmpR promoter (fragment): bla
   1175..1990    -  CDS            KanR: aminoglycoside phosphotransferase; aph(3')-Ia; confers resistance to kanamycin in bacteria or G418 (Geneticin®) in eukaryotes
   2112..2700    +  rep_origin     ori: high-copy-number ColE1/pMB1/pBR322/pUC origin of replication
   2886..3025    -  misc_feature   bom: basis of mobility region from pBR322
   3127..3318    -  CDS            rop: Rop protein, which maintains plasmids at low copy number; rop
   3335..3715    +  CDS            YPB1_ECOLX: Protein predicted: Swiss-Prot protein existence level 4. From Escherichia coli.
   3787..4078    -  CDS            TcR (fragment): tetracycline efflux protein; tet; confers resistance to tetracycline
   4093..4114    -  protein_bind   CAP binding site: CAP binding activates transcription in the presence of cAMP. E. coli catabolite activator protein
   4127..5209    -  CDS            lacI: lac repressor; lacI; The lac repressor binds to the lac operator to inhibit transcription in E. coli. This inhibition can be relieved by adding lactose or isopropyl-β-D-thiogalactopyranoside (IPTG).
   5210..5287    -  promoter       lacI promoter: lacI
   5295..67      -  CDS            TcR (fragment) (across the origin): tetracycline efflux protein; tet; confers resistance to tetracycline
