[The description below was written by a language model from this plasmid's Addgene catalogue record and pLannotate feature annotations shown in this document.]
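Description:
pAM238 is a bacterial expression plasmid for producing Saccharomyces cerevisiae ubiquitin in E. coli. The catalogue entry lists the backbone as unknown, but the annotated features show the layout typical of a pBR322-derived T7/lac expression vector. These include a ColE1/pMB1-type origin with the bom mobility region and the rop gene (which moderates copy number), an f1 phage origin, remnants of the tetracycline resistance gene, and a lacI repressor gene under its own promoter. Selection is by kanamycin, through an aph(3')-Ia aminoglycoside phosphotransferase gene. The full sequence is 5,507 nt.

The expression cassette consists of a T7 promoter followed immediately by a lac operator, the efficient ribosome binding site from T7 gene 10, a 228-nt ubiquitin coding sequence (a single ubiquitin unit, linked in the record to the UBI4 gene), and a T7 terminator. Transcription therefore requires a host that supplies T7 RNA polymerase. It is held off by the plasmid-encoded Lac repressor until it is relieved with IPTG or lactose. Between the ubiquitin sequence and the terminator, the annotation detects short fragments matching a His tag and a T7 gene 10-derived sequence. These lie some distance downstream of the ubiquitin feature and are probably vector remnants. The record does not indicate whether they are fused in frame, so the expressed ubiquitin may well be untagged.

The stated purpose is simply yeast ubiquitin. The associated publication concerns the architecture of the proteasome regulatory particle, which suggests the plasmid serves as a source of recombinant ubiquitin for biochemical work on the ubiquitin-proteasome system.
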