Addgene plasmid #226639: pAM238
Purpose: S. cerevisiae ubiquitin
Depositing lab: Andreas Martin. Depositing organization: University of California, Berkeley. Publication: Complete subunit architecture of the proteasome regulatory particle. Lander GC, Estrin E, Matyskiela ME, Bashore C, Nogales E, Martin A. Nature. 2012 Jan 11;482(7384):186-91. doi: 10.1038/nature10774. PubMed 22237024.
Backbone
  Vector backbone: unknown
  Vector type: Bacterial Expression
Growth in bacteria
  Bacterial resistance: Kanamycin, 50 μg/mL
  Growth temperature: 37°C
  Growth strain: DH5alpha
  Copy number: Unknown
Gene/Insert
  Gene/Insert name: Ubiquitin
  Species: S. cerevisiae (budding yeast)
  Entrez Gene: UBI4 (a.k.a. YLL039C, SCD2, UB14)
  Promoter: T7
  Cloning method: Unknown
  Sequencing primers: 5′ T7 promotor
Terms and licenses: Academic/Nonprofit Terms; Industry Terms: Not Available to Industry
How to cite: pAM238 was a gift from Andreas Martin (Addgene plasmid # 226639 ; http://n2t.net/addgene:226639 ; RRID:Addgene_226639)
